Addgene plasmid #115068: AT5G49770 X027_pECIA2
Purpose: Bait vector AT5G49770 X027_pECIA2 should be used with prey vector AT5G49770 X027_pECIA14.
Depositing lab: Youssef Belkhadir. Depositing organization: Gregor Mendel Institute of Molecular Plant Biology. Publication: An extracellular network of Arabidopsis leucine-rich repeat receptor kinases. Smakowska-Luzan E, Mott GA, Parys K, Stegmann M, Howton TC, Layeghifard M, Neuhold J, Lehner A, Kong J, Grunwald K, Weinberger N, Satbhai SB, Mayer D, Busch W, Madalinski M, Stolt-Bergner P, Provart NJ, Mukhtar MS, Zipfel C, Desveaux D, Guttman DS, Belkhadir Y. Nature. 2018 Jan 18;553(7688):342-346. doi: 10.1038/nature25184. Epub 2018 Jan 10. PubMed 29320478.
Backbone
  Vector backbone: pECIA2
  Backbone manufacturer: Chris Garcia (Addgene plasmid # 47032)
  Vector type: Insect Expression
Growth in bacteria
  Bacterial resistance: Ampicillin, 100 μg/mL
  Growth temperature: 37°C
  Growth strain: DH5alpha
  Copy number: High Copy
Gene/Insert
  Gene/Insert name: AT5G49770
  Species: A. thaliana (mustard weed)
  Entrez Gene: AT5G49770 (a.k.a. AT5G49770, K2I5.14, K2I5_14)
  Promoter: Metallothionein (Copper-Inducible)
  Tag / fusion protein: Fc, V5 and hexahistidine tags (C terminal on backbone)
  Cloning method: Ligation Independent Cloning
Terms and licenses: Academic/Nonprofit Terms; Industry Terms: Not Available to Industry
Depositor comments: Plasmid for secreted expression in Drosophila cell culture by induction via CuSO4. Insert is an extracellular domain of indicated LRR-RK, C-terminally tagged with Fc, V5 and hexahistidine tags. Insert Protein Sequence: TDGSDFTALQALKNEWDTLSKSWKSSDPCGTEWVGITCNNDNRVVSISLTNRNLKGKLPTEISTLSELQTLDLTGNPELSGPLPANIGNLRKLTFLSLMGCAFNGPIPDSIGNLEQLTRLSLNLNKFSGTIPASMGRLSKLYWFDIADNQLEGKLPVSDGASLPGLDMLLQTGHFHFGNNKLSGEIPEKLFSSEMTLLHVLFDGNQFTGSIPESLGLVQNLTVLRLDRNRLSGDIPSSLNNLTNLQELHLSDNKFTGSLPNLTSLTSLYTLDVSNNPLALSPVPSWIPFLNSLSTLRLEDIQLDGPVPTSLFSPLQLQTVSLKHNLINTTLDLGTNYSKQLDFVDLRDNFITGYKSPANNPVNVMLADNQVCQDPANQLSGYCNAVQPNSTFSTLTKCGNHCGKGKEPNQGCHCVYPLTGVFTLRSPSFSGFSNNSNFLKFGESLMTFFKNGKYPVDSVAMRNISENPTDYHLLINLLIFPSGRDRFNQTEMDSINSAFTIQDYKPPPRFGPYIFVADQYKTFSDLEDSKTVS
How to cite: AT5G49770 X027_pECIA2 was a gift from Youssef Belkhadir (Addgene plasmid # 115068 ; http://n2t.net/addgene:115068 ; RRID:Addgene_115068)
