[The description below was written by a language model from this plasmid's Addgene catalogue record and pLannotate feature annotations shown in this document.]
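Description:
AT5G49770 X027_pECIA2 is a 5,867-nt insect-cell expression plasmid built on the pECIA2 backbone. It produces a secreted "bait" protein in Drosophila cell culture. In E. coli it is maintained as a high-copy plasmid through a ColE1/pUC-type origin and selected with ampicillin via the β-lactamase gene and its own promoter. The backbone also carries pUC/pBR322-derived remnants (lac promoter/operator, and fragments of lacZα, lacI, rop and bom) that have no stated role in the construct's function.

The expression cassette is driven by the Drosophila metallothionein promoter, so transcription is switched on by adding copper sulfate. Downstream, a Drosophila BiP signal sequence directs the product into the secretory pathway. It is followed by the extracellular domain of the Arabidopsis thaliana leucine-rich repeat receptor kinase encoded by AT5G49770, which was inserted by ligation-independent cloning. This ectodomain is fused at its C terminus to a human IgG1 Fc fragment, a V5 epitope and a hexahistidine tag. The feature table annotates the Fc and V5 portions but not the His tag, which is listed only in the catalogue fields. An SV40 polyadenylation signal lies downstream of the open reading frame, although it is annotated on the opposite strand.

The record states that this bait vector is meant to be paired with the corresponding pECIA14 prey vector. Both belong to a collection used to map interactions among the extracellular domains of Arabidopsis LRR receptor kinases. The Fc and epitope tags are suited to capturing, detecting or purifying the secreted ectodomain, though the record does not describe the assay format.
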