Features (pLannotate 1.2.2; 18 found; start..end, strand, type, name):
     23..449     +  promoter       MT promoter: Drosophila metallothionein promoter
    467..520     +  sig_peptide    BiP signal sequence: Drosophila BiP signal sequence
    470..2131    +  CDS            Y5977_ARATH (fragment): Experimental evidence at protein level: Swiss-Prot protein existence level 1. From Arabidopsis thaliana (Mouse-ear cress).
   2150..2830    +  CDS            IGHG1 (fragment): IGHG1_HUMAN - Experimental evidence at protein level: Swiss-Prot protein existence level 1. Constant region of immunoglobulin heavy chains. Immunoglobulins, also known as antibodies, are membrane-bound or secreted glycoproteins produced by B lymphocytes. In the recognition phase of humoral immunity, the membrane-bound immunoglobulins serve as receptors which, upon binding of a specific antigen, trigger the clonal expansion and differentiation of B lymphocytes into immunoglobulins- secreting plasma cells. Secreted immunoglobulins mediate the effector phase of humoral immunity, which results in
   2849..2890    +  CDS            V5 tag: epitope tag from simian virus 5
   3003..3124    -  polyA_signal   SV40 poly(A) signal: SV40 polyadenylation signal
   3147..3231    -  CDS            large T antigen (fragment): large T antigen from SV40 (simian virus 40)
   3231..3255    +  misc_feature   MCS (fragment): pUC18/19 multiple cloning site
   3292..3308    -  protein_bind   lac operator: The lac repressor binds to the lac operator to inhibit transcription in E. coli. This inhibition can be relieved by adding lactose or isopropyl-β-D-thiogalactopyranoside (IPTG). lac repressor encoded by lacI
   3316..3346    -  promoter       lac promoter: promoter for the E. coli lac operon
   3361..3382    -  protein_bind   CAP binding site: CAP binding activates transcription in the presence of cAMP. E. coli catabolite activator protein
   3395..3487    -  CDS            lacI (fragment): lac repressor; lacI; The lac repressor binds to the lac operator to inhibit transcription in E. coli. This inhibition can be relieved by adding lactose or isopropyl-β-D-thiogalactopyranoside (IPTG).
   3670..4258    -  rep_origin     ori: high-copy-number ColE1/pMB1/pBR322/pUC origin of replication
   4429..5289    -  CDS            AmpR: β-lactamase; bla; confers resistance to ampicillin, carbenicillin, and related antibiotics
   5290..5394    -  promoter       AmpR promoter: bla
   5489..5524    +  CDS            rop (fragment): Rop protein, which maintains plasmids at low copy number; rop
   5626..5725    +  misc_feature   bom (fragment): basis of mobility region from pBR322
   5731..21      -  CDS            lacZα (fragment) (across the origin): LacZα fragment of β-galactosidase; lacZ fragment
>Addgene plasmid #115068 | AT5G49770 X027_pECIA2 | addgene full sequence | sequence record 297048 | Addgene NGS Result
GTAAAACGACGGCCAGTGAATTAATTCGTTGCAGGACAGGATGTGGTGCCCGATGTGACTAGCTCTTTGC
TGCAGGCCGTCCTATCCTCTGGTTCCGATAAGAGACCCAGAACTCCGGCCCCCCACCGCCCACCGCCACC
CCCATACATATGTGGTACGCAAGTAAGAGTGCCTGCGCATGCCCCATGTGCCCCACCAAGAGCTTTGCAT
CCCATACAAGTCCCCAAAGTGGAGAACCGAACCAATTCTTCGCGGGCAGAACAAAAGCTTCTGCACACGT
CTCCACTCGAATTTGGAGCCGGCCGGCGTGTGCAAAAGAGGTGAATCGAACGAAAGACCCGTGTGTAAAG
CCGCGTTTCCAAAATGTATAAAACCGAGAGCATCTGGCCAATGTGCATCAGTTGTGGTCAGCAGCAAAAT
CAAGTGAATCATCTCAGTGCAACTAAAGGGGGGATCCGATCTCAATATGAAGTTATGCATATTACTGGCC
GTCGTGGCCTTTGTTGGCCTCTCGCTCGGGACAGATGGTTCAGATTTTACTGCTTTACAAGCCCTGAAGA
ACGAATGGGACACGTTATCCAAGAGTTGGAAAAGCTCTGATCCTTGTGGAACCGAATGGGTTGGAATTAC
ATGTAACAACGATAACCGTGTTGTTTCAATATCATTAACCAACCGTAACTTGAAAGGAAAGCTTCCTACC
GAAATTTCGACATTGTCTGAATTGCAAACCTTGGATTTGACTGGCAATCCTGAATTGTCTGGACCGCTTC
CAGCAAATATCGGTAACCTCAGGAAGTTGACTTTCTTGAGCCTTATGGGATGTGCTTTTAATGGTCCAAT
CCCTGATTCCATAGGGAATCTTGAACAACTTACAAGACTCTCTCTGAATTTAAATAAATTTAGTGGAACA
ATTCCGGCTTCCATGGGACGGTTATCGAAACTATATTGGTTCGACATAGCTGACAATCAGTTAGAAGGAA
AGCTTCCAGTTTCTGATGGGGCTTCTTTACCTGGACTTGACATGCTTCTTCAAACTGGGCATTTTCATTT
TGGTAATAACAAGCTTTCAGGCGAAATCCCAGAGAAGCTCTTTAGCTCAGAAATGACTTTGCTACATGTG
CTGTTTGATGGAAACCAATTCACCGGTAGCATCCCAGAGAGCCTCGGCCTAGTTCAAAATTTGACTGTGT
TACGTCTTGATAGGAATAGACTAAGTGGAGACATTCCTTCAAGTCTTAATAATCTCACAAATCTTCAAGA
ACTGCATTTGTCCGACAACAAATTTACAGGTAGTCTTCCAAATTTGACCAGCTTGACCAGTCTCTACACA
TTGGATGTGAGCAATAACCCGTTGGCGTTATCACCGGTTCCATCATGGATCCCTTTCTTAAACTCTTTGT
CAACATTAAGGTTGGAAGATATCCAACTTGATGGTCCAGTACCAACCTCCCTTTTTAGCCCTCTTCAATT
GCAAACTGTTTCCCTAAAGCACAATCTTATAAACACAACATTGGACCTTGGTACCAACTATAGCAAACAA
TTGGATTTTGTGGATTTACGAGACAACTTCATAACTGGTTATAAATCACCAGCTAATAACCCCGTCAATG
TAATGTTGGCAGATAATCAAGTGTGCCAAGACCCGGCGAATCAGCTGAGTGGCTACTGCAATGCAGTCCA
ACCAAATTCCACATTTTCTACCCTAACAAAATGTGGTAATCATTGTGGTAAAGGTAAGGAACCGAATCAA
GGCTGCCACTGTGTGTATCCACTTACAGGAGTATTCACCTTAAGGTCTCCTTCATTCTCCGGATTTTCAA
ACAACAGTAACTTCCTAAAGTTTGGGGAGAGTTTAATGACTTTCTTTAAGAATGGCAAGTATCCTGTAGA
CTCTGTGGCCATGAGAAACATAAGCGAGAATCCAACTGATTATCATCTTTTGATAAATCTCTTGATCTTT
CCATCGGGACGCGACCGCTTTAATCAGACGGAAATGGACTCTATTAATTCTGCATTTACCATTCAGGATT
ATAAGCCTCCTCCAAGATTTGGTCCTTATATTTTCGTCGCCGATCAGTACAAAACATTCTCTGATTTAGA
AGATTCCAAGACAGTAAGTCTGGAGGTGCTGTTCCAGGGACCAGGGAGCGACAAAACTCACACATGCCCA
CCGTGCCCAGCACCTGAACTCCTGGGGGGACCGTCAGTCTTCCTCTTCCCCCCAAAACCCAAGGACACCC
TCATGATCTCCCGGACCCCTGAGGTCACATGCGTGGTGGTGGACGTGAGCCACGAAGACCCTGAGGTCAA
GTTCAACTGGTACGTGGACGGCGTGGAGGTGCATAATGCCAAGACAAAGCCGCGGGAGGAGCAGTACAAC
AGCACGTACCGTGTGGTCAGCGTCCTCACCGTCCTGCACCAGGACTGGCTGAATGGCAAGGAGTACAAGT
GCAAGGTCTCCAACAAAGCCCTCCCAGCCCCCATCGAGAAAACCATCTCCAAAGCCAAAGGGCAGCCCCG
AGAACCACAGGTGTACACCCTGCCCCCATCCCGGGAGGAGATGACCAAGAACCAGGTCAGCCTGACCTGC
CTGGTCAAAGGCTTCTATCCCAGCGACATCGCCGTGGAGTGGGAGAGCAATGGGCAGCCGGAGAACAACT
ACAAGACCACGCCTCCCGTGCTGGACTCCGACGGCTCCTTCTTCCTCTACAGCAAGCTCACCGTGGACAA
GAGCAGGTGGCAGCAGGGGAACGTCTTCTCATGCTCCGTGATGCATGAGGGTCTGCACAACCACTACACG
CAGAAGAGCCTCTCCCTGTCTCCGGGTAAATCTAGAGGGCCCTTCGAAGGTAAGCCTATCCCTAACCCTC
TCCTCGGTCTCGATTCTACGCGTACCGGTCATCATCACCATCACCATTGAGTTTAAACCCGCTGATCAGC
CTCGACTGTGCCTTCTAAGGCCTGAGCTCGCTGATCAGCCTCGATCGAGGATCCAAACATGATAAGATAC
ATTGATGAGTTTGGACAAACCACAACTAGAATGCAGTGAAAAAAATGCTTTATTTGTGAAATTTGTGATG
CTATTGCTTTATTTGTAACCATTATAAGCTGCAATAAACAAGTTAACAACAACAATTGCATTCATTTTAT
GTTTCAGGTTCAGGGGGAGGTGTGGGAGGTTTTTTAAAGCAAGTAAAACCTCTACAAATGTGGTATGGCT
GATTATGATCAGTCGACCTGCAGGCATGCAAGCTTGGCGTAATCATGGTCATAGCTGTTTCCTGTGTGAA
ATTGTTATCCGCTCACAATTCCACACAACATACGAGCCGGAAGCATAAAGTGTAAAGCCTGGGGTGCCTA
ATGAGTGAGCTAACTCACATTAATTGCGTTGCGCTCACTGCCCGCTTTCCAGTCGGGAAACCTGTCGTGC
CAGCTGCATTAATGAATCGGCCAACGCGCGGGGAGAGGCGGTTTGCGTATTGGGCGCTCTTCCGCTTCCT
CGCTCACTGACTCGCTGCGCTCGGTCGTTCGGCTGCGGCGAGCGGTATCAGCTCACTCAAAGGCGGTAAT
ACGGTTATCCACAGAATCAGGGGATAACGCAGGAAAGAACATGTGAGCAAAAGGCCAGCAAAAGGCCAGG
AACCGTAAAAAGGCCGCGTTGCTGGCGTTTTTCCATAGGCTCCGCCCCCCTGACGAGCATCACAAAAATC
GACGCTCAAGTCAGAGGTGGCGAAACCCGACAGGACTATAAAGATACCAGGCGTTTCCCCCTGGAAGCTC
CCTCGTGCGCTCTCCTGTTCCGACCCTGCCGCTTACCGGATACCTGTCCGCCTTTCTCCCTTCGGGAAGC
GTGGCGCTTTCTCATAGCTCACGCTGTAGGTATCTCAGTTCGGTGTAGGTCGTTCGCTCCAAGCTGGGCT
GTGTGCACGAACCCCCCGTTCAGCCCGACCGCTGCGCCTTATCCGGTAACTATCGTCTTGAGTCCAACCC
GGTAAGACACGACTTATCGCCACTGGCAGCAGCCACTGGTAACAGGATTAGCAGAGCGAGGTATGTAGGC
GGTGCTACAGAGTTCTTGAAGTGGTGGCCTAACTACGGCTACACTAGAAGAACAGTATTTGGTATCTGCG
CTCTGCTGAAGCCAGTTACCTTCGGAAAAAGAGTTGGTAGCTCTTGATCCGGCAAACAAACCACCGCTGG
TAGCGGTGGTTTTTTTGTTTGCAAGCAGCAGATTACGCGCAGAAAAAAAGGATCTCAAGAAGATCCTTTG
ATCTTTTCTACGGGGTCTGACGCTCAGTGGAACGAAAACTCACGTTAAGGGATTTTGGTCATGAGATTAT
CAAAAAGGATCTTCACCTAGATCCTTTTAAATTAAAAATGAAGTTTTAAATCAATCTAAAGTATATATGA
GTAAACTTGGTCTGACAGTTACCAATGCTTAATCAGTGAGGCACCTATCTCAGCGATCTGTCTATTTCGT
TCATCCATAGTTGCCTGACTCCCCGTCGTGTAGATAACTACGATACGGGAGGGCTTACCATCTGGCCCCA
GTGCTGCAATGATACCGCGAGACCCACGCTCACCGGCTCCAGATTTATCAGCAATAAACCAGCCAGCCGG
AAGGGCCGAGCGCAGAAGTGGTCCTGCAACTTTATCCGCCTCCATCCAGTCTATTAATTGTTGCCGGGAA
GCTAGAGTAAGTAGTTCGCCAGTTAATAGTTTGCGCAACGTTGTTGCCATTGCTACAGGCATCGTGGTGT
CACGCTCGTCGTTTGGTATGGCTTCATTCAGCTCCGGTTCCCAACGATCAAGGCGAGTTACATGATCCCC
CATGTTGTGCAAAAAAGCGGTTAGCTCCTTCGGTCCTCCGATCGTTGTCAGAAGTAAGTTGGCCGCAGTG
TTATCACTCATGGTTATGGCAGCACTGCATAATTCTCTTACTGTCATGCCATCCGTAAGATGCTTTTCTG
TGACTGGTGAGTACTCAACCAAGTCATTCTGAGAATAGTGTATGCGGCGACCGAGTTGCTCTTGCCCGGC
GTCAATACGGGATAATACCGCGCCACATAGCAGAACTTTAAAAGTGCTCATCATTGGAAAACGTTCTTCG
GGGCGAAAACTCTCAAGGATCTTACCGCTGTTGAGATCCAGTTCGATGTAACCCACTCGTGCACCCAACT
GATCTTCAGCATCTTTTACTTTCACCAGCGTTTCTGGGTGAGCAAAAACAGGAAGGCAAAATGCCGCAAA
AAAGGGAATAAGGGCGACACGGAAATGTTGAATACTCATACTCTTCCTTTTTCAATATTATTGAAGCATT
TATCAGGGTTATTGTCTCATGAGCGGATACATATTTGAATGTATTTAGAAAAATAAACAAATAGGGGTTC
CGCGCACATTTCCCCGAAAAGTGCCACCTGACGTCTAAGAAACCATTATTATCATGACATTAACCTATAA
AAATAGGCGTATCACGAGGCCCTTTCGTCTCGCGCGTTTCGGTGATGACGGTGAAAACCTCTGACACATG
CAGCTCCCGGAGACGGTCACAGCTTGTCTGTAAGCGGATGCCGGGAGCAGACAAGCCCGTCAGGGCGCGT
CAGCGGGTGTTGGCGGGTGTCGGGGCTGGCTTAACTATGCGGCATCAGAGCAGATTGTACTGAGAGTGCA
CCATATGCGGTGTGAAATACCGCACAGATGCGTAAGGAGAAAATACCGCATCAGGCGCCATTCGCCATTC
AGGCTGCGCAACTGTTGGGAAGGGCGATCGGTGCGGGCCTCTTCGCTATTACGCCAGCTGGCGAAAGGGG
GATGTGCTGCAAGGCGATTAAGTTGGGTAACGCCAGGGTTTTCCCAGTCACGACGTT
